>Addgene plasmid #105116 | pFRETtv-2in1-CC | addgene full sequence | sequence record 203661 | Addgene NGS Result
AAACTGAAGGCGGGAAACGACAATCTGATCCAAGCTCAAGCTAAGCTAGGACTAGCCCTCTGCAGGTCAA
CATGGTGGAGCACGACACTCTCGTCTACTCCAAGAATATCAAAGATACAGTCTCAGAAGACCAGAGGGCT
ATTGAGACTTTTCAACAAAGGGTAATATCGGGAAACCTCCTCGGATTCCATTGCCCAGCTATCTGTCACT
TCATCGAAAGGACAGTAGAAAAGGAAGATGGCTTCTACAAATGCCATCATTGCGATAAAGGAAAGGCTAT
CGTTCAAGATGCCTCTACCGACAGTGGTCCCAAAGATGGACCCCCACCCACGAGGAACATCGTGGAAAAA
GAAGACGTTCCAACCACGTCTTCAAAGCAAGTGGATTGATGTGATATCTCCACTGACGTAAGGGATGACG
CACAATCCCACTATCCTTCGCAAGACCCTTCCTCTATATAAGGAAGTTCATTTCATTTGGAGAGGACCTC
GAGCGCGCGTATTTTTAAACAATTACCAACAACAACAACAAACAACAACAACATTACATTTTACATTCTA
CAACTACATCTAGTCCTAGAACAAGTTTGTACAAAAAAGCTGAACGAGAAACGTAAAATGATATAAATAT
CAATATATTAAATTAGATTTTGCATAAAAAACAGACTACATAATACTGTAAAACACAACATATCCAGTCA
CTATGGCGGCCGCATTAGGCACCCCAGGCTTTACACTTTATGCTTCCGGCTCGTATAATGTGTGGATTTT
GAGTTAGGATCCGTCGAGATTTTCAGGAGCTAAGGAAGCTAAAATGGAGAAAAAAATCACTGGATATACC
ACCGTTGATATATCCCAATGGCATCGTAAAGAACATTTTGAGGCATTTCAGTCAGTTGCTCAATGTACCT
ATAACCAGACCGTTCAGCTGGATATTACGGCCTTTTTAAAGACCGTAAAGAAAAATAAGCACAAGTTTTA
TCCGGCCTTTATTCACATTCTTGCCCGCCTGATGAATGCTCATCCGGAATTCCGTATGGCAATGAAAGAC
GGTGAGCTGGTGATATGGGATAGTGTTCACCCTTGTTACACCGTTTTCCATGAGCAAACTGAAACGTTTT
CATCGCTCTGGAGTGAATACCACGACGATTTCCGGCAGTTTCTACACATATATTCGCAAGATGTGGCGTG
TTACGGTGAAAACCTGGCCTATTTCCCTAAAGGGTTTATTGAGAATATGTTTTTCGTCTCAGCCAATCCC
TGGGTGAGTTTCACCAGTTTTGATTTAAACGTGGCCAATATGGACAACTTCTTCGCCCCCGTTTTCACCA
TGGGCAAATATTATACGCAAGGCGACAAGGTGCTGATGCCGCTGGCGATTCAGGTTCATCATGCCGTTTG
TGATGGCTTCCATGTCGGCAGAATGCTTAATGAATTACAACAGTACTGCGATGAGTGGCAGGGCGGGGCG
TAAAGATCTGGATCCGGCTTACTAAAAGCCAGATAACAGTATGCGTATTTGCGCGCTGATTTTTGCGGTA
TAAGAATATATACTGATATGTATACCCGAAGTATGTCAAAAAGAGGTATGCTATGAAGCAGCGTATTACA
GTGACAGTTGACAGCGACAGCTATCAGTTGCTCAAGGCATATATGATGTCAATATCTCCGGTCTGGTAAG
CACAACCATGCAGAATGAAGCCCGTCGTCTGCGTGCCGAACGCTGGAAAGCGGAAAATCAGGAAGGGATG
GCTGAGGTCGCCCGGTTTATTGAAATGAACGGCTCTTTTGCTGACGAGAACAGGGGCTGGTGAAATGCAG
TTTAAGGTTTACACCTATAAAAGAGAGAGCCGTTATCGTCTGTTTGTGGATGTACAGAGTGATATTATTG
ACACGCCCGGGCGACGGATGGTGATCCCCCTGGCCAGTGCACGTCTGCTGTCAGATAAAGTCTCCCGTGA
ACTTTACCCGGTGGTGCATATCGGGGATGAAAGCTGGCGCATGATGACCACCGATATGGCCAGTGTGCCG
GTCTCCGTTATCGGGGAAGAAGTGGCTGATCTCAGCCACCGCGAAAATGACATCAAAAACGCCATTAACC
TGATGTTCTGGGGAATATAAATGTCAGGCTCCCTTATACACAGCCAGTCTGCAGGTCGACCATAGTGACT
GGATATGTTGTGTTTTACAGTATTATGTAGTCTGTTTTTTATGCAAAATCTAATTTAATATATTGATATT
TATATCATTTTACGTTTCTCGTTCAACTTTTCTATACAAAGTTGGTCAATTGTTAGGCACTAGTATGGTG
AGCAAGGGCGAGGAGCTGTTCACCGGGGTGGTGCCCATCCTGGTCGAGCTGGACGGCGACGTAAACGGCC
ACAAGTTCAGCGTGTCCGGCGAGGGCGAGGGCGATGCCACCTACGGCAAGCTGACCCTGAAGCTGATCTG
CACCACCGGCAAGCTGCCCGTGCCCTGGCCCACCCTCGTGACCACCCTGGGCTACGGCCTGCAGTGCTTC
GCCCGCTACCCCGACCACATGAAGCAGCACGACTTCTTCAAGTCCGCCATGCCCGAAGGCTACGTCCAGG
AGCGCACCATCTTCTTCAAGGACGACGGCAACTACAAGACCCGCGCCGAGGTGAAGTTCGAGGGCGACAC
CCTGGTGAACCGCATCGAGCTGAAGGGCATCGACTTCAAGGAGGACGGCAACATCCTGGGGCACAAGCTG
GAGTACAACTACAACAGCCACAACGTCTATATCACCGCCGACAAGCAGAAGAACGGCATCAAGGCCAACT
TCAAGATCCGCCACAACATCGAGGACGGCGGCGTGCAGCTCGCCGACCACTACCAGCAGAACACCCCCAT
CGGCGACGGCCCCGTGCTGCTGCCCGACAACCACTACCTGAGCTACCAGTCCAAGCTGAGCAAGGATCCC
AACGAGAAGCGCGATCACATGGTCCTGCTGGAGTTCGTGACCGCCGCCGGGATCACTCTCGGCATGGACG
AGCTGTACAAGTAATTATAAGCGGCCATGCTAGAGTCCGCAAAAATCACCAGTCTCTCTCTACAAATCTA
TCTCTCTCTATTTTTCTCCAGAATAATGTGTGAGTAGTTCCCAGATAAGGGAATTAGGGTTCTTATAGGG
TTTCGCTCATGTGTTGAGCATATAAGAAACCCTTAGTATGTATTTGTATTTGTAAAATACTTCTATCAAT
AAAATTTCTAATTCCTAAAACCAAAATCCAGTGACCTAGGAGGGCTCGCACGTGCGGAGCTCCGTACCCT
CTGCAGGTCAACATGGTGGAGCACGACACTCTCGTCTACTCCAAGAATATCAAAGATACAGTCTCAGAAG
ACCAGAGGGCTATTGAGACTTTTCAACAAAGGGTAATATCGGGAAACCTCCTCGGATTCCATTGCCCAGC
TATCTGTCACTTCATCGAAAGGACAGTAGAAAAGGAAGATGGCTTCTACAAATGCCATCATTGCGATAAA
GGAAAGGCTATCGTTCAAGATGCCTCTACCGACAGTGGTCCCAAAGATGGACCCCCACCCACGAGGAACA
TCGTGGAAAAAGAAGACGTTCCAACCACGTCTTCAAAGCAAGTGGATTGATGTGATATCTCCACTGACGT
AAGGGATGACGCACAATCCCACTATCCTTCGCAAGACCCTTCCTCTATATAAGGAAGTTCATTTCATTTG
GAGAGGACCTCGAGCGCGCGTATTTTTAAACAATTACCAACAACAACAACAAACAACAACAACATTACAT
TTTACATTCTACAACTACATCTAGTCAATTGGCAACTTTGTATAATAAAGTTGAACGAGAAACGTAAAAT
GATATAAATATCAATATATTAAATTAGATTTTGCATAAAAAACAGACTACATAATACTGTAAAACACAAC
ATATCCAGTCACTATGGCGGCCGCGGGCTCACTCATTAGGCACCCCAGGCTTTACACTTTATGCTTCCGG
CTCGTATGTTGTGTGGAATTGTGAGCGGATAACAATTTCACACAGGAAACAGCTATGACCATGATTACCC
CGTCCCTGCACGCCTGTCGTTCAACCCTGGAAGATCCGCGTGTCCCGAGTTCTAACAGTCTGGCCGTCGT
TCTGCAGCGTCGCGATTGGGAAAACCCGGGCGTGACCCAACTGAATCGTCTGGCGGCCCATCCGCCGTTT
GCGTCGTGGCGTAACTCAGAAGAAGCCCGTACCGACCGTCCGTCTCAACAACTGCGCTCCTAACACTATA
AAAAGCTGATGCAGACGGGGCTTTTTTCTGCAGGTCGACCATAGTGACTGGATATGTTGTGTTTTACAGT
ATTATGTAGTCTGTTTTTTATGCAAAATCTAATTTAATATATTGATATTTATATCATTTTACGTTTCTCG
TTCAGCTTTCTTGTACAAAGTGGTGTCTAGGTTAGGCACTAGTATGGTGAGCAAGGGCGAGGAGCTGTTC
ACCGGGGTGGTGCCCATCCTGGTCGAGCTGGACGGCGACGTAAACGGCCACAAGTTCAGCGTGTCCGGCG
AGGGCGAGGGCGATGCCACCTACGGCAAGCTGACCCTGAAGTTCATCTGCACCACCGGCAAGCTGCCCGT
GCCCTGGCCCACCCTCGTGACCACCCTGTCCTGGGGCGTGCAGTGCTTCGCCCGCTACCCCGACCACATG
AAGCAGCACGACTTCTTCAAGTCCGCCATGCCCGAAGGCTACGTCCAGGAGCGCACCATCTTCTTCAAGG
ACGACGGCAACTACAAGACCCGCGCCGAGGTGAAGTTCGAGGGCGACACCCTGGTGAACCGCATCGAGCT
GAAGGGCATCGACTTCAAGGAGGACGGCAACATCCTGGGGCACAAGCTGGAGTACAACTACTTTAGCGAC
AACGTCTATATCACCGCCGACAAGCAGAAGAACGGCATCAAGGCCAACTTCAAGATCCGCCACAACATCG
AGGACGGCGGCGTGCAGCTCGCCGACCACTACCAGCAGAACACCCCCATCGGCGACGGCCCCGTGCTGCT
GCCCGACAACCACTACCTGAGCACCCAGTCCAAGCTGAGCAAAGACCCCAACGAGAAGCGCGATCACATG
GTCCTGCTGGAGTTCGTGACCGCCGCCGGGATCACTCTCGGCATGGACGAGCTGTACAAGTAATTATAAG
CGGCCATGCTAGAGTCCGCAAAAATCACCAGTCTCTCTCTACAAATCTATCTCTCTCTATTTTTCTCCAG
AATAATGTGTGAGTAGTTCCCAGATAAGGGAATTAGGGTTCTTATAGGGTTTCGCTCATGTGTTGAGCAT
ATAAGAAACCCTTAGTATGTATTTGTATTTGTAAAATACTTCTATCAATAAAATTTCTAATTCCTAAAAC
CAAAATCCAGTGACCTAGGAGGGTAGATCATGAGCGGAGAATTAAGGGAGTCACGTTATGACCCCCGCCG
ATGACGCGGGACAAGCCGTTTTACGTTTGGAACTGACAGAACCGCAACGTTGAAGGAGCCACTGAGCGCG
GGTTTCTGGAGTTTAATGAGCTAAGCACATACGTCAGAAACCATTATTGCGCGTTCAAAAGTCGCCTAAG
GTCACTATCATCTAGCAAATATTTCTTGTCAAAAATGCTCCACTGACGTTCCATAAATTCCCCTCGGTAT
CCAATTAGAGTCTCATATTCACTCTCAACTCGATCGAGGGGATCTACCATGAGTCCAGAAAGGAGACCAG
CAGATATTAGGAGAGCAACCGAAGCAGATATGCCAGCAGTTTGCACCATTGTGAACCATTACATCGAGAC
TTCTACAGTTAATTTTAGGACTGAACCTCAAGAGCCACAGGAATGGACAGATGATCTCGTGAGATTAAGG
GAAAGATACCCTTGGCTTGTTGCTGAGGTGGATGGAGAAGTTGCAGGTATTGCTTACGCAGGACCTTGGA
AGGCTAGAAACGCTTATGATTGGACTGCTGAGTCTACCGTTTACGTGTCACCTAGACATCAAAGAACCGG
ACTTGGTTCAACCTTGTATACTCACCTTTTGAAGTCTCTTGAAGCTCAGGGATTCAAATCTGTTGTGGCT
GTTATCGGTTTGCCTAATGATCCAAGTGTGAGAATGCATGAAGCTCTCGGATACGCACCAAGGGGTATGT
TAAGAGCTGCTGGATTTAAACATGGTAACTGGCACGATGTTGGTTTCTGGCAGTTAGATTTCAGTTTACC
AGTTCCACCAAGACCAGTGCTTCCAGTGACCGAGATTTGACCCGGGCTAGAGTCAAGCAGATCGTTCAAA
CATTTGGCAATAAAGTTTCTTAATATTGAATCCTGTTGCCGGTCTTGCGATGATTATCATATAATTTCTG
TTGAATTACGTTAAGCATGTAATAATTAACATGTAATGCATGACGTTATTTATGAGATGGGTTTTTATGA
TTAGAGTCCCGCAATTATACATTTAATACGCGATAGAAAACAAAATATAGCGCGCAAACTAGGATAAATT
ATCGCGCGCGGTGTCATCTATGTTACTAGATCGACCGGCATGAAGCTGAGTTAACGATGTAAGTCCTCAA
TTCGGCGTTAATTCAGTACATTAAAAACGTCCGCAATGTGTTATTAAGTTGTCTAAGCGTCAATTTGTTT
ACACCACAATATATCCTGCCACCAGCCAGCCAACAGCTCCCCGACCGGCAGCTCGGCACAAAATCACCAC
TCGATACAGGCAGCCCATCAGTCCGGGACGGCGTCAGCGGGAGAGCCGTTGTAAGGCGGCAGACTTTGCT
CATGTTACCGATGCTATTCGGAAGAACGGCAACTAAGCTGCCGGGTTTGAAACACGGATGATCTCGCGGA
GGGTAGCATGTTGATTGTAACGATGACAGAGCGTTGCTGCCTGTGATCAATTCGGGCACGAACCCAGTGG
ACATAAGCCTGTTCGGTTCGTAAGCTGTAATGCAAGTAGCGTATGCGCTCACGCAACTGGTCCAGAACCT
TGACCGAACGCAGCGGTGGTAACGGCGCAGTGGCGGTTTTCATGGCTTGTTATGACTGTTTTTTTGGGGT
ACAGTCTATGCCTCGGGCATCCAAGCAGCAAGCGCGTTACGCCGTGGGTCGATGTTTGATGTTATGGAGC
AGCAACGATGTTACGCAGCAGGGCAGTCGCCCTAAAACAAAGTTAAACATCATGGGGGAAGCGGTGATCG
CCGAAGTATCGACTCAACTATCAGAGGTAGTTGGCGTCATCGAGCGCCATCTCGAACCGACGTTGCTGGC
CGTACATTTGTACGGCTCCGCAGTGGATGGCGGCCTGAAGCCACACAGTGATATTGATTTGCTGGTTACG
GTGACCGTAAGGCTTGATGAAACAACGCGGCGAGCTTTGATCAACGACCTTTTGGAAACTTCGGCTTCCC
CTGGAGAGAGCGAGATTCTCCGCGCTGTAGAAGTCACCATTGTTGTGCACGACGACATCATTCCGTGGCG
TTATCCAGCTAAGCGCGAACTGCAATTTGGAGAATGGCAGCGCAATGACATTCTTGCAGGTATCTTCGAG
CCAGCCACGATCGACATTGATCTGGCTATCTTGCTGACAAAAGCAAGAGAACATAGCGTTGCCTTGGTAG
GTCCAGCGGCGGAGGAACTCTTTGATCCGGTTCCTGAACAGGATCTATTTGAGGCGCTAAATGAAACCTT
AACGCTATGGAACTCGCCGCCCGACTGGGCTGGCGATGAGCGAAATGTAGTGCTTACGTTGTCCCGCATT
TGGTACAGCGCAGTAACCGGCAAAATCGCGCCGAAGGATGTCGCTGCCGACTGGGCAATGGAGCGCCTGC
CGGCCCAGTATCAGCCCGTCATACTTGAAGCTAGACAGGCTTATCTTGGACAAGAAGAAGATCGCTTGGC
CTCGCGCGCAGATCAGTTGGAAGAATTTGTCCACTACGTGAAAGGCGAGATCACCAAGGTAGTCGGCAAA
TAATGTCTAGCTAGAAATTCGTTCAAGCCGACGCCGCTTCGCGGCGCGGCTTAACTCAAGCGTTAGATGC
ACTAAGCACATAATTGCTCACAGCCAAACTATCAGGTCAAGTCTGCTTTTATTATTTTTAAGCGTGCATA
ATAAGCCCTACACAAATTGGGAGATATATCATGCATGACCAAAATCCCTTAACGTGAGTTTTCGTTCCAC
TGAGCGTCAGACCCCGTAGAAAAGATCAAAGGATCTTCTTGAGATCCTTTTTTTCTGCGCGTAATCTGCT
GCTTGCAAACAAAAAAACCACCGCTACCAGCGGTGGTTTGTTTGCCGGATCAAGAGCTACCAACTCTTTT
TCCGAAGGTAACTGGCTTCAGCAGAGCGCAGATACCAAATACTGTCCTTCTAGTGTAGCCGTAGTTAGGC
CACCACTTCAAGAACTCTGTAGCACCGCCTACATACCTCGCTCTGCTAATCCTGTTACCAGTGGCTGCTG
CCAGTGGCGATAAGTCGTGTCTTACCGGGTTGGACTCAAGACGATAGTTACCGGATAAGGCGCAGCGGTC
GGGCTGAACGGGGGGTTCGTGCACACAGCCCAGCTTGGAGCGAACGACCTACACCGAACTGAGATACCTA
CAGCGTGAGCTATGAGAAAGCGCCACGCTTCCCGAAGGGAGAAAGGCGGACAGGTATCCGGTAAGCGGCA
GGGTCGGAACAGGAGAGCGCACGAGGGAGCTTCCAGGGGGAAACGCCTGGTATCTTTATAGTCCTGTCGG
GTTTCGCCACCTCTGACTTGAGCGTCGATTTTTGTGATGCTCGTCAGGGGGGCGGAGCCTATGGAAAAAC
GCCAGCAACGCGGCCTTTTTACGGTTCCTGGCCTTTTGCTGGCCTTTTGCTCACATGTTCTTTCCTGCGT
TATCCCCTGATTCTGTGGATAACCGTATTACCGCCTTTGAGTGAGCTGATACCGCTCGCCGCAGCCGAAC
GACCGAGCGCAGCGAGTCAGTGAGCGAGGAAGCGGAAGAGCGCCTGATGCGGTATTTTCTCCTTACGCAT
CTGTGCGGTATTTCACACCGCATATGGTGCACTCTCAGTACAATCTGCTCTGATGCCGCATAGTTAAGCC
AGTATACACTCCGCTATCGCTACGTGACTGGGTCATGGCTGCGCCCCGACACCCGCCAACACCCGCTGAC
GCGCCCTGACGGGCTTGTCTGCTCCCGGCATCCGCTTACAGACAAGCTGTGACCGTCTCCGGGAGCTGCA
TGTGTCAGAGGTTTTCACCGTCATCACCGAAACGCGCGAGGCAGGGTGCCTTGATGTGGGCGCCGGCGGT
CGAGTGGCGACGGCGCGGCTTGTCCGCGCCCTGGTAGATTGCCTGGCCCTAGGCCAGCCATTTTTGAGCG
GCCAGCGGCCGCGATAGGCCGACGCGAAGCGGCGGGGCGTAGGGAGCGCAGCGACCGAAGGGTAGGCGCT
TTTTGCAGCTCTTCGGCTGTGCGCTGGCCAGACAGTTATGCACAGGCCAGGCGGGTTTTAAGAGTTTTAA
TAAGTTTTAAAGAGTTTTAGGCGGAAAAATCGCCTTTTTTCTCTTTTATATCAGTCACTTACATGTGTGA
CCGGTTCCCAATGTACGGCTTTGGGTTCCCAATGTACGGGTTCCGGTTCCCAATGTACGGCTTTGGGTTC
CCAATGTACGTGCTATCCACAGGAAAGAGACCTTTTCGACCTTTTTCCCCTGCTAGGGCAATTTGCCCTA
GCATCTGCTCCGTACATTAGGAACCGGCGGATGCTTCGCCCTCGATCAGGTTGCGGTAGCGCATGACTAG
GATCGGGCCAGCCTGCCCCGCCTCCTCCTTCAAATCGTACTCCGGCAGGTCATTTGACCCGATCAGCTTG
CGCACGGTGAAACAGAACTTCTTGAACTCTCCGGCGCTGCCACTGCGTTCGTAGATCGTCTTGAACAACC
ATCTGGCTTCTGCCTTGCCTGCGGCGCGGCGTGCCAGGCGGTAGAGAAAACGGCCGATGCCGGGATCGAT
CAAAAAGTAATCGGGGTGAACCGTCAGCACGTCCGGGTTCTTGCCTTCTGTGATCTCGCGGTACATCCAA
TCAGCTAGCTCGATCTCGATGTACTCCGGCCGCCCGGTTTCGCTCTTTACGATCTTGTAGCGGCTAATCA
AGGCTTCACCCTCGGATACCGTCACCAGGCGGCCGTTCTTGGCCTTCTTCGTACGCTGCATGGCAACGTG
CGTGGTGTTTAACCGAATGCAGGTTTCTACCAGGTCGTCTTTCTGCTTTCCGCCATCGGCTCGCCGGCAG
AACTTGAGTACGTCCGCAACGTGTGGACGGAACACGCGGCCGGGCTTGTCTCCCTTCCCTTCCCGGTATC
GGTTCATGGATTCGGTTAGATGGGAAACCGCCATCAGTACCAGGTCGTAATCCCACACACTGGCCATGCC
GGCCGGCCCTGCGGAAACCTCTACGTGCCCGTCTGGAAGCTCGTAGCGGATCACCTCGCCAGCTCGTCGG
TCACGCTTCGACAGACGGAAAACGGCCACGTCCATGATGCTGCGACTATCGCGGGTGCCCACGTCATAGA
GCATCGGAACGAAAAAATCTGGTTGCTCGTCGCCCTTGGGCGGCTTCCTAATCGACGGCGCACCGGCTGC
CGGCGGTTGCCGGGATTCTTTGCGGATTCGATCAGCGGCCGCTTGCCACGATTCACCGGGGCGTGCTTCT
GCCTCGATGCGTTGCCGCTGGGCGGCCTGCGCGGCCTTCAACTTCTCCACCAGGTCATCACCCAGCGCCG
CGCCGATTTGTACCGGGCCGGATGGTTTGCGACCGCTCACGCCGATTCCTCGGGCTTGGGGGTTCCAGTG
CCATTGCAGGGCCGGCAGACAACCCAGCCGCTTACGCCTGGCCAACCGCCCGTTCCTCCACACATGGGGC
ATTCCACGGCGTCGGTGCCTGGTTGTTCTTGATTTTCCATGCCGCCTCCTTTAGCCGCTAAAATTCATCT
ACTCATTTATTCATTTGCTCATTTACTCTGGTAGCTGCGCGATGTATTCAGATAGCAGCTCGGTAATGGT
CTTGCCTTGGCGTACCGCGTACATCTTCAGCTTGGTGTGATCCTCCGCCGGCAACTGAAAGTTGACCCGC
TTCATGGCTGGCGTGTCTGCCAGGCTGGCCAACGTTGCAGCCTTGCTGCTGCGTGCGCTCGGACGGCCGG
CACTTAGCGTGTTTGTGCTTTTGCTCATTTTCTCTTTACCTCATTAACTCAAATGAGTTTTGATTTAATT
TCAGCGGCCAGCGCCTGGACCTCGCGGGCAGCGTCGCCCTCGGGTTCTGATTCAAGAACGGTTGTGCCGG
CGGCGGCAGTGCCTGGGTAGCTCACGCGCTGCGTGATACGGGACTCAAGAATGGGCAGCTCGTACCCGGC
CAGCGCCTCGGCAACCTCACCGCCGATGCGCGTGCCTTTGATCGCCCGCGACACGACAAAGGCCGCTTGT
AGCCTTCCATCCGTGACCTCAATGCGCTGCTTAACCAGCTCCACCAGGTCGGCGGTGGCCCATATGTCGT
AAGGGCTTGGCTGCACCGGAATCAGCACGAAGTCGGCTGCCTTGATCGCGGACACAGCCAAGTCCGCCGC
CTGGGGCGCTCCGTCGATCACTACGAAGTCGCGCCGGCCGATGGCCTTCACGTCGCGGTCAATCGTCGGG
CGGTCGATGCCGACAACGGTTAGCGGTTGATCTTCCCGCACGGCCGCCCAATCGCGGGCACTGCCCTGGG
GATCGGAATCGACTAACAGAACATCGGCCCCGGCGAGTTGCAGGGCGCGGGCTAGATGGGTTGCGATGGT
CGTCTTGCCTGACCCGCCTTTCTGGTTAAGTACAGCGATAACCTTCATGCGTTCCCCTTGCGTATTTGTT
TATTTACTCATCGCATCATATACGCAGCGACCGCATGACGCAAGCTGTTTTACTCAAATACACATCACCT
TTTTAGACGGCGGCGCTCGGTTTCTTCAGCGGCCAAGCTGGCCGGCCAGGCCGCCAGCTTGGCATCAGAC
AAACCGGCCAGGATTTCATGCAGCCGCACGGTTGAGACGTGCGCGGGCGGCTCGAACACGTACCCGGCCG
CGATCATCTCCGCCTCGATCTCTTCGGTAATGAAAAACGGTTCGTCCTGGCCGTCCTGGTGCGGTTTCAT
GCTTGTTCCTCTTGGCGTTCATTCTCGGCGGCCGCCAGGGCGTCGGCCTCGGTCAATGCGTCCTCACGGA
AGGCACCGCGCCGCCTGGCCTCGGTGGGCGTCACTTCCTCGCTGCGCTCAAGTGCGCGGTACAGGGTCGA
GCGATGCACGCCAAGCAGTGCAGCCGCCTCTTTCACGGTGCGGCCTTCCTGGTCGATCAGCTCGCGGGCG
TGCGCGATCTGTGCCGGGGTGAGGGTAGGGCGGGGGCCAAACTTCACGCCTCGGGCCTTGGCGGCCTCGC
GCCCGCTCCGGGTGCGGTCGATGATTAGGGAACGCTCGAACTCGGCAATGCCGGCGAACACGGTCAACAC
CATGCGGCCGGCCGGCGTGGTGGTGTCGGCCCACGGCTCTGCCAGGCTACGCAGGCCCGCGCCGGCCTCC
TGGATGCGCTCGGCAATGTCCAGTAGGTCGCGGGTGCTGCGGGCCAGGCGGTCTAGCCTGGTCACTGTCA
CAACGTCGCCAGGGCGTAGGTGGTCAAGCATCCTGGCCAGCTCCGGGCGGTCGCGCCTGGTGCCGGTGAT
CTTCTCGGAAAACAGCTTGGTGCAGCCGGCCGCGTGCAGTTCGGCCCGTTGGTTGGTCAAGTCCTGGTCG
TCGGTGCTGACGCGGGCATAGCCCAGCAGGCCAGCGGCGGCGCTCTTGTTCATGGCGTAATGTCTCCGGT
TCTAGTCGCAAGTATTCTACTTTATGCGACTAAAACACGCGACAAGAAAACGCCAGGAAAAGGGCAGGGC
GGCAGCCTGTCGCGTAACTTAGGACTTGTGCGACATGTCGTTTTCAGAAGACGGCTGCACTGAACGTCAG
AAGCCGACTGCACTATAGCAGCGGAGGGGTTGGATCAAAGTACTTTAAAGTACTTTAAAGTACTTTAAAG
TACTTTGATCCCGAGGGGAACCCTGTGGTTGGCATGCACATACAAATGGACGAACGGATAAACCTTTTCA
CGCCCTTTTAAATATCCGATTATTCTAATAAACGCTCTTTTCTCTTAGGTTTACCCGCCAATATATCCTG
TCAAACACTGATAGTTT
Features (pLannotate 1.2.2; 35 found; start..end, strand, type, name):
    143..487     +  promoter       CaMV 35S promoter: strong constitutive promoter from cauliflower mosaic virus
    440..486     +  promoter       minimal CaMV 35S promoter: minimal 35S promoter from cauliflower mosaic virus
    581..705     +  protein_bind   attR1: mutant version of attR; recombination site for the Gateway® LR reaction LR Clonase™
    730..760     +  promoter       lac UV5 promoter: E. coli lac promoter with an "up" mutation
    784..813     +  promoter       cat promoter (fragment): promoter of the E. coli cat gene encoding chloramphenicol acetyltransferase
    814..1473    +  CDS            CmR: chloramphenicol acetyltransferase; cat; confers resistance to chloramphenicol
   1652..1810    +  CDS            ccdA (fragment): CCDA_ECO57 - Also known as H, letA. Experimental evidence at protein level: Swiss-Prot protein existence level 1. Antitoxin component of a type II toxin-antitoxin (TA) system which inhibits the post-segregational killing (PSK) of plasmid-free cells, also referred to as a plasmid addiction system. Binds to and blocks the activity of CcdB; will also remove bound CcdB protein from the CcdB-GyrA complex by forming a CcdA-CcdB complex, a process termed rejuvenation. Functions as a transcriptional corepressor for the ccdAB operon, repression also requires CcdB (By similarity). From Escherichia coli
   1815..2117    +  CDS            ccdB: CCDB_ECOLI - Also known as G, letB, letD. Experimental evidence at protein level: Swiss-Prot protein existence level 1. Toxic component of a type II toxin-antitoxin (TA) system, functioning in plasmid maintainence. Responsible for the post- segregational killing (PSK) of plasmid-free cells, also referred to as a plasmid addiction system. Half-life of over 2 hours. Cell killing by CcdB is accompanied by filamentation, defects in chromosome and plasmid segregation, defects in cell division, formation of anucleate cells, decreased DNA synthesis and plasmid loss. Interferes with the activity of DN
   2161..2285    -  protein_bind   attR4: mutant version of attR; recombination site for the Gateway® LR reaction LR Clonase™
   2305..3021    +  CDS            mVenus: mVenus is a basic (constitutively fluorescent) yellow fluorescent protein published in 2006, derived from Aequorea victoria. It is reported to be a rapidly-maturing monomer with moderate acid sensitivity.
   3093..3252    +  polyA_signal   CaMV poly(A) signal (fragment): cauliflower mosaic virus polyadenylation signal
   3374..3718    +  promoter       CaMV 35S promoter: strong constitutive promoter from cauliflower mosaic virus
   3671..3717    +  promoter       minimal CaMV 35S promoter: minimal 35S promoter from cauliflower mosaic virus
   3813..3936    +  protein_bind   attR3: mutant version of attR; recombination site for the Gateway® LR reaction LR Clonase™
   3971..4001    +  promoter       lac promoter: promoter for the E. coli lac operon
   4005..4027    +  protein_bind   lac operator (fragment): The lac repressor binds to the lac operator to inhibit transcription in E. coli. This inhibition can be relieved by adding lactose or isopropyl-β-D-thiogalactopyranoside (IPTG). lac repressor encoded by lacI
   4045..4260    +  CDS            lacZ (fragment): BGAL_ECOLI - Experimental evidence at protein level: Swiss-Prot protein existence level 1. From Escherichia coli (strain K12).
   4310..4434    -  protein_bind   attR2: mutant version of attR; recombination site for the Gateway® LR reaction LR Clonase™
   4454..5173    +  CDS            mTurquoise2: enhanced monomeric variant of CFP (Goedhart et al., 2012) mammalian codon-optimized
   5242..5401    +  polyA_signal   CaMV poly(A) signal (fragment): cauliflower mosaic virus polyadenylation signal
   5499..5677    +  promoter       NOS promoter: nopaline synthase promoter
   5719..6267    +  CDS            bar: PAT_STRHY - Experimental evidence at protein level: Swiss-Prot protein existence level 1. Inactivates phosphinothricin (PPT) by transfer of an acetyl group from acetyl CoA. Can also acetylate demethylphosphinothricin but not PTT or glutamate. This enzyme is an effector of phosphinothricin tripeptide (PTT or bialaphos) resistance. From Streptomyces hygroscopicus. Introduced by genetic manipulation and expressed in glufosinate-tolerant maize by Dekalb Genetics.
   6290..6542    +  terminator     NOS terminator: nopaline synthase terminator and poly(A) signal
   6647..6671    -  misc_feature   LB T-DNA repeat: left border repeat from nopaline C58 T-DNA
   6930..6953    +  promoter       Pc promoter (fragment): intI1 (promoter lies within the coding sequence); class 1 integron promoter
   7129..7185    +  CDS            GmR (fragment): gentamycin acetyltransferase; aacC1; confers resistance to gentamycin
   7196..7983    +  CDS            SmR (fragment): aminoglycoside adenylyltransferase (Murphy, 1985); aadA; confers resistance to spectinomycin and streptomycin
   8229..8817    +  rep_origin     ori: high-copy-number ColE1/pMB1/pBR322/pUC origin of replication
   9003..9143    -  misc_feature   bom: basis of mobility region from pBR322
   9245..9284    -  CDS            rop (fragment): Rop protein, which maintains plasmids at low copy number; rop
   9487..9681    -  rep_origin     pVS1 oriV: origin of replication for the Pseudomonas plasmid pVS1 (Heeb et al., 2000)
   9747..10820   -  CDS            pVS1 RepA: replication protein from the Pseudomonas plasmid pVS1 (Heeb et al., 2000)
  11249..11878   -  CDS            pVS1 StaA: stability protein from the Pseudomonas plasmid pVS1 (Heeb et al., 2000)
  12438..12839   -  CDS            Y4CG_SINFN (fragment): Protein inferred from homology: Swiss-Prot protein existence level 3. From Sinorhizobium fredii (strain NBRC 101917 / NGR234).
  13209..13233   -  misc_feature   RB T-DNA repeat: right border repeat from nopaline C58 T-DNA
