[The description below was written by a language model from this plasmid's Addgene catalogue record and pLannotate feature annotations shown in this document.]
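Description:
pFRETtv-2in1-CC is an empty binary plant expression vector of about 13.2 kb for FRET/FLIM protein–protein interaction studies in plants, by either transient or stable transformation. It is a "2in1" Gateway destination vector: two independent expression cassettes sit on a single T-DNA, so both candidate partners are delivered to the same cell from one plasmid rather than by co-transformation. The T-DNA is delimited by nopaline-type right and left border repeats. The backbone carries a ColE1/pUC-type origin with a bom site for propagation in E. coli. It also carries the pVS1 oriV, RepA and StaA functions, which typically support replication and stable maintenance in Agrobacterium. Bacterial selection is by the aadA spectinomycin/streptomycin resistance gene.

Each cassette is driven by a CaMV 35S promoter and closed by a CaMV poly(A) signal. The first contains an attR1–attR4 Gateway cassette holding a chloramphenicol resistance gene and the ccdB toxin, followed by mVenus. The second contains an attR3–attR2 cassette holding a lac promoter/operator and lacZ fragment, followed by mTurquoise2. An LR recombination with compatible entry clones replaces both cassettes, placing each gene of interest upstream of its fluorescent protein. The result is C-terminal fusions to an mTurquoise2 donor and an mVenus acceptor, as the "CC" suffix suggests. Loss of ccdB provides negative selection and loss of lacZ provides a colour screen, so correct double recombinants can be identified. The unrecombined vector must be kept in a ccdB-tolerant strain under chloramphenicol and spectinomycin selection. A NOS promoter–bar–NOS terminator unit near the left border confers Basta (phosphinothricin) resistance for selecting stable transgenic plants.
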