Addgene plasmid #105116: pFRETtv-2in1-CC
Purpose: (Empty Backbone) FRET/FLIM analysis in plants (stable or transient transformation)
Depositing lab: Christopher Grefen. Depositing organization: Eberhard Karls Universitaet Tuebingen. Publication: Binary 2in1 Vectors Improve in Planta (Co)localization and Dynamic Protein Interaction Studies. Hecker A, Wallmeroth N, Peter S, Blatt MR, Harter K, Grefen C. Plant Physiol. 2015 Jul;168(3):776-87. doi: 10.1104/pp.15.00533. Epub 2015 May 13. PubMed 25971551.
Backbone
  Vector backbone: pFRETtv-2in1-CC
  Vector type: Plant Expression
  Selectable markers: Basta ; lacZ
  Tag / fusion protein: mTRQ2/mVenus (C terminal on backbone)
Growth in bacteria
  Bacterial resistance: Chloramphenicol and Spectinomycin, 25 & 50 μg/mL
  Growth temperature: 37°C
  Growth strain: ccdB Survival
  Copy number: High Copy
Gene/Insert
  Gene/Insert name: None
  Tag / fusion protein: mTRQ2/mVenus (C terminal on backbone)
Terms and licenses: Academic/Nonprofit Terms; Industry Terms: Not Available to Industry
How to cite: pFRETtv-2in1-CC was a gift from Christopher Grefen (Addgene plasmid # 105116 ; http://n2t.net/addgene:105116 ; RRID:Addgene_105116)
